>Addgene plasmid #85060 | pmScarlet_NES_C1 | depositor full sequence | sequence record 163866 | Full Sequence
TAGTTATTAATAGTAATCAATTACGGGGTCATTAGTTCATAGCCCATATATGGAGTTCCGCGTTACATAA
CTTACGGTAAATGGCCCGCCTGGCTGACCGCCCAACGACCCCCGCCCATTGACGTCAATAATGACGTATG
TTCCCATAGTAACGCCAATAGGGACTTTCCATTGACGTCAATGGGTGGAGTATTTACGGTAAACTGCCCA
CTTGGCAGTACATCAAGTGTATCATATGCCAAGTACGCCCCCTATTGACGTCAATGACGGTAAATGGCCC
GCCTGGCATTATGCCCAGTACATGACCTTATGGGACTTTCCTACTTGGCAGTACATCTACGTATTAGTCA
TCGCTATTACCATGGTGATGCGGTTTTGGCAGTACATCAATGGGCGTGGATAGCGGTTTGACTCACGGGG
ATTTCCAAGTCTCCACCCCATTGACGTCAATGGGAGTTTGTTTTGGCACCAAAATCAACGGGACTTTCCA
AAATGTCGTAACAACTCCGCCCCATTGACGCAAATGGGCGGTAGGCGTGTACGGTGGGAGGTCTATATAA
GCAGAGCTGGTTTAGTGAACCGTCAGATCCGCTAGCGCTACCGGTCGCCACCATGGTGAGCAAGGGCGAG
GCAGTGATCAAGGAGTTCATGCGGTTCAAGGTGCACATGGAGGGCTCCATGAACGGCCACGAGTTCGAGA
TCGAGGGCGAGGGCGAGGGCCGCCCCTACGAGGGCACCCAGACCGCCAAGCTGAAGGTGACCAAGGGTGG
CCCCCTGCCCTTCTCCTGGGACATCCTGTCCCCTCAGTTCATGTACGGCTCCAGGGCCTTCACCAAGCAC
CCCGCCGACATCCCCGACTACTATAAGCAGTCCTTCCCCGAGGGCTTCAAGTGGGAGCGCGTGATGAACT
TCGAGGACGGCGGCGCCGTGACCGTGACCCAGGACACCTCCCTGGAGGACGGCACCCTGATCTACAAGGT
GAAGCTCCGCGGCACCAACTTCCCTCCTGACGGCCCCGTAATGCAGAAGAAGACAATGGGCTGGGAAGCA
TCCACCGAGCGGTTGTACCCCGAGGACGGCGTGCTGAAGGGCGACATTAAGATGGCCCTGCGCCTGAAGG
ACGGCGGCCGCTACCTGGCGGACTTCAAGACCACCTACAAGGCCAAGAAGCCCGTGCAGATGCCCGGCGC
CTACAACGTCGACCGCAAGTTGGACATCACCTCCCACAACGAGGACTACACCGTGGTGGAACAGTACGAA
CGCTCCGAGGGCCGCCACTCCACCGGCGGCATGGACGAGCTGTACAGTGAGCTGCAGAACAAGCTGGAAG
AGTTGGATCTGGACTCGTACAAGTCCGGACTCAGATCTCGAGCTCAAGCTTCGAATTCTGCAGTCGACGG
TACCGCGGGCCCGGGATCCACCGGATCTAGATAACTGATCATAATCAGCCATACCACATTTGTAGAGGTT
TTACTTGCTTTAAAAAACCTCCCACACCTCCCCCTGAACCTGAAACATAAAATGAATGCAATTGTTGTTG
TTAACTTGTTTATTGCAGCTTATAATGGTTACAAATAAAGCAATAGCATCACAAATTTCACAAATAAAGC
ATTTTTTTCACTGCATTCTAGTTGTGGTTTGTCCAAACTCATCAATGTATCTTAACGCGTAAATTGTAAG
CGTTAATATTTTGTTAAAATTCGCGTTAAATTTTTGTTAAATCAGCTCATTTTTTAACCAATAGGCCGAA
ATCGGCAAAATCCCTTATAAATCAAAAGAATAGACCGAGATAGGGT
[37 nt withheld, positions 1797-1833]
AAAGAACGTGGACTCCAACGTCAAAGG
[49 nt withheld, positions 1861-1909]
T
[91 nt withheld, positions 1911-2001]
G
[124 nt withheld, positions 2003-2126]
CAGGTGGCACTTTTCGGGGAAATGTGCGCGGAACCCCTATTTGTTTATTTTTCTAAATACATTCAAATAT
GTATCCGCTCATGAGACAATAACCCTGATAAATGCTTCAATAATATTGAAAAAGGAAGAGTCCTGAGGCG
GAAAGAACCAGCTGTGGAATGTGTGTCAGTTAGGGTGTGGAAAGTCCCCAGGCTCCCCAGCAGGCAGAAG
TATGCAAAGCATGCATCTCAATTAGTCAGCAACCAGGTGTGGAAAGTCCCCAGGCTCCCCAGCAGGCAGA
AGTATGCAAAGCATGCATCTCAATTAGTCAGCAACCATAGTCCCGCCCCTAACTCCGCCCATCCCGCCCC
TAACTCCGCCCAGTTCCGCCCATTCTCCGCCCCATGGCTGACTAATTTTTTTTATTTATGCAGAGGCCGA
GGCCGCCTCGGCCTCTGAGCTATTCCAGAAGTAGTGAGGAGGCTTTTTTGGAGGCCTAGGCTTTTGCAAA
GATCGATCAAGAGACAGGATGAGGATCGTTTCGCATGATTGAACAAGATGGATTGCACGCAGGTTCTCCG
GCCGCTTGGGTGGAGAGGCTATTCGGCTATGACTGGGCACAACAGACAATCGGCTGCTCTGATGCCGCCG
TGTTCCGGCTGTCAGCGCAGGGGCGCCCGGTTCTTTTTGTCAAGACCGACCTGTCCGGTGCCCTGAATGA
ACTGCAAGACGAGGCAGCGCGGCTATCGTGGCTGGCCACGACGGGCGTTCCTTGCGCAGCTGTGCTCGAC
GTTGTCACTGAAGCGGGAAGGGACTGGCTGCTATTGGGCGAAGTGCCGGGGCAGGATCTCCTGTCATCTC
ACCTTGCTCCTGCCGAGAAAGTATCCATCATGGCTGATGCAATGCGGCGGCTGCATACGCTTGATCCGGC
TACCTGCCCATTCGACCACCAAGCGAAACATCGCATCGAGCGAGCACGTACTCGGATGGAAGCCGGTCTT
GTCGATCAGGATGATCTGGACGAAGAGCATCAGGGGCTCGCGCCAGCCGAACTGTTCGCCAGGCTCAAGG
CGAGCATGCCCGACGGCGAGGATCTCGTCGTGACCCATGGCGATGCCTGCTTGCCGAATATCATGGTGGA
AAATGGCCGCTTTTCTGGATTCATCGACTGTGGCCGGCTGGGTGTGGCGGACCGCTATCAGGACATAGCG
TTGGCTACCCGTGATATTGCTGAAGAGCTTGGCGGCGAATGGGCTGACCGCTTCCTCGTGCTTTACGGTA
TCGCCGCTCCCGATTCGCAGCGCATCGCCTTCTATCGCCTTCTTGACGAGTTCTTCTGAGCGGGACTCTG
GGGTTCGAAATGACCGACCAAGCGACGCCCAACCTGCCATCACGAGATTTCGATTCCACCGCCGCCTTCT
ATGAAAGGTTGGGCTTCGGAATCGTTTTCCGGGACGCCGGCTGGATGATCCTCCAGCGCGGGGATCTCAT
GCTGGAGTTCTTCGCCCACCCTAGGGGGAGGCTAACTGAAACACGGAAGGAGACAATACCGGAAGGAACC
CGCGCTATGACGGCAATAAAAAGACAGAATAAAACGCACGGTGTTGGGTCGTTTGTTCATAAACGCGGGG
TTCGGTCCCAGGGCTGGCACTCTGTCGATACCCCACCGAGACCCCATTGGGGCCAATACGCCCGCGTTTC
TTCCTTTTCCCCACCCCACCCCCCAAGTTCGGGTGAAGGCCCAGGGCTCGCAGCCAACGTCGGGGCGGCA
GGCCCTGCCATAGCCTCAGGTTACTCATATATACTTTAGATTGATTTAAAACTTCATTTTTAATTTAAAA
GGATCTAGGTGAAGATCCTTTTTGATAATCTCATGACCAAAATCCCTTAACGTGAGTTTTCGTTCCACTG
AGCGTCAGACCCCGTAGAAAAGATCAAAGGATCTTCTTGAGATCCTTTTTTTCTGCGCGTAATCTGCTGC
TTGCAAACAAAAAAACCACCGCTACCAGCGGTGGTTTGTTTGCCGGATCAAGAGCTACCAACTCTTTTTC
CGAAGGTAACTGGCTTCAGCAGAGCGCAGATACCAAATACTGTCCTTCTAGTGTAGCCGTAGTTAGGCCA
CCACTTCAAGAACTCTGTAGCACCGCCTACATACCTCGCTCTGCTAATCCTGTTACCAGTGGCTGCTGCC
AGTGGCGATAAGTCGTGTCTTACCGGGTTGGACTCAAGACGATAGTTACCGGATAAGGCGCAGCGGTCGG
GCTGAACGGGGGGTTCGTGCACACAGCCCAGCTTGGAGCGAACGACCTACACCGAACTGAGATACCTACA
GCGTGAGCTATGAGAAAGCGCCACGCTTCCCGAAGGGAGAAAGGCGGACAGGTATCCGGTAAGCGGCAGG
GTCGGAACAGGAGAGCGCACGAGGGAGCTTCCAGGGGGAAACGCCTGGTATCTTTATAGTCCTGTCGGGT
TTCGCCACCTCTGACTTGAGCGTCGATTTTTGTGATGCTCGTCAGGGGGGCGGAGCCTATGGAAAAACGC
CAGCAACGCGGCCTTTTTACGGTTCCTGGCCTTTTGCTGGCCTTTTGCTCACATGTTCTTTCCTGCGTTA
TCCCCTGATTCTGTGGATAACCGTATTACCGCCATGCAT
Features (pLannotate 1.2.2; 14 found; start..end, strand, type, name):
     61..364     +  enhancer       CMV enhancer: human cytomegalovirus immediate early enhancer
    365..568     +  promoter       CMV promoter: human cytomegalovirus (CMV) immediate early promoter
    613..1306    +  CDS            mScarlet (fragment): bright monomeric red fluorescent protein evolved from a synthetic template (Bindels et al., 2016)
   1354..1419    +  misc_feature   MCS: multiple cloning site
   1436..1520    +  CDS            large T antigen (fragment): large T antigen from SV40 (simian virus 40)
   1543..1664    +  polyA_signal   SV40 poly(A) signal: SV40 polyadenylation signal
   1698..2126    -  rep_origin     f1 ori (sequence partly withheld): f1 bacteriophage origin of replication; arrow indicates direction of (+) strand synthesis
   2153..2257    +  promoter       AmpR promoter: bla
   2259..2616    +  promoter       SV40 promoter: SV40 enhancer and early promoter
   2651..3445    +  CDS            NeoR/KanR: aminoglycoside phosphotransferase from Tn5; aph(3')-II (or nptII); confers resistance to neomycin, kanamycin, and G418 (Geneticin®)
   3466..3618    +  CDS            ble (fragment): BLE_KLEPN - Experimental evidence at protein level: Swiss-Prot protein existence level 1. Binding protein with a strong affinity to the bleomycin family of antibiotics. Binds to CL990; an antimitotic-antibiotic compound. From Klebsiella pneumoniae.
   3677..3724    +  polyA_signal   HSV TK poly(A) signal: herpes simplex virus thymidine kinase polyadenylation signal (Cole and Stacy, 1985)
   3815..3831    -  polyA_signal   bGH poly(A) signal (fragment): bovine growth hormone polyadenylation signal
   4053..4641    +  rep_origin     ori: high-copy-number ColE1/pMB1/pBR322/pUC origin of replication
