[The description below was written by a language model from this plasmid's Addgene catalogue record and pLannotate feature annotations shown in this document.]
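Description:
pmScarlet_NES_C1 is a mammalian expression plasmid built on the pmScarlet_C1 backbone, a C1-style fusion vector in which the fluorescent protein lies upstream of the cloning sites. The full sequence record is 4,755 nt. It is maintained in E. coli as a high-copy plasmid through a ColE1/pUC-type origin. A single NeoR/KanR (aminoglycoside phosphotransferase) gene provides selection in both hosts. A bacterial bla-type promoter drives it for kanamycin resistance, and the adjacent SV40 enhancer/early promoter drives it in mammalian cells for G418 selection, with an HSV TK polyadenylation signal downstream. An f1 origin is also present. The short hits annotated as ble, bGH poly(A) and SV40 large T antigen are fragments and are probably backbone remnants or annotation artefacts rather than functional elements.

The expression cassette uses the human CMV immediate-early enhancer and promoter to drive mScarlet, a bright monomeric red fluorescent protein. The insert is a 45 bp synthetic nuclear export sequence (NES) cloned between BsrGI and BspEI sites, both of which are retained. The feature table does not annotate the NES itself, but the roughly 45 nt gap between the end of the mScarlet coding region and the start of the multiple cloning site fits an NES fused to the C-terminal end of mScarlet. The SV40 poly(A) signal terminates the transcript.

The export signal drives the fusion out of the nucleus, so red fluorescence marks the cytoplasm and leaves the nucleus dark. The record gives the purpose as in vivo visualization of the cytoplasm, for example as a compartment marker in colocalization studies with other fluorescent proteins.
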