Addgene plasmid #85060: pmScarlet_NES_C1
Purpose: In vivo visualization of the cytoplasm, but not the nucleus (can be used for colocalization studies)
Depositing lab: Dorus Gadella. Depositing organization: University of Amsterdam. Publication: mScarlet: a bright monomeric red fluorescent protein for cellular imaging. Bindels DS, Haarbosch L, van Weeren L, Postma M, Wiese KE, Mastop M, Aumonier S, Gotthard G, Royant A, Hink MA, Gadella TW Jr. Nat Methods. 2016 Nov 21. doi: 10.1038/nmeth.4074. PubMed 27869816.
Backbone
  Vector backbone: pmScarlet_C1
  Backbone manufacturer: Gadella Lab
  Backbone size w/o insert (bp): 4710
  Vector type: Mammalian Expression
  Selectable markers: Neomycin (select with G418)
Growth in bacteria
  Bacterial resistance: Kanamycin, 50 μg/mL
  Growth temperature: 37°C
  Growth strain: DH5alpha
  Copy number: High Copy
Gene/Insert
  Gene/Insert name: NES (alt name: Nuclear Export Sequence)
  Species: Synthetic
  Insert size (bp): 45
  Promoter: CMV
  Cloning method: Restriction Enzyme; 5′ cloning site BsrGI (not destroyed); 3′ cloning site BspEI (not destroyed)
  Sequencing primers: 5′ AGGTCTATATAAGCAGAGC; 3′ TCTACAAATGTGGTATGGC
Terms and licenses: Academic/Nonprofit Terms; Industry Terms: Not Available to Industry
How to cite: pmScarlet_NES_C1 was a gift from Dorus Gadella (Addgene plasmid # 85060 ; http://n2t.net/addgene:85060 ; RRID:Addgene_85060)
