>Addgene plasmid #85060 | pmScarlet_NES_C1 | addgene partial sequence | sequence record 167444 | CMV-F 5'-CGCAAATGGGCGGTAGGCGTG-3'
GTGAACCGTCAGATCCGCTAGCGCTACCGGTCGCCACCATGGTGAGCAAGGGCGAGGCAGTGATCAAGGA
GTTCATGCGGTTCAAGGTGCACATGGAGGGCTCCATGAACGGCCACGAGTTCGAGATCGAGGGCGAGGGC
GAGGGCCGCCCCTACGAGGGCACCCAGACCGCCAAGCTGAAGGTGACCAAGGGTGGCCCCCTGCCCTTCT
CCTGGGACATCCTGTCCCCTCAGTTCATGTACGGCTCCAGGGCCTTCACCAAGCACCCCGCCGACATCCC
CGACTACTATAAGCAGTCCTTCCCCGAGGGCTTCAAGTGGGAGCGCGTGATGAACTTCGAGGACGGCGGC
GCCGTGACCGTGACCCAGGACACCTCCCTGGAGGACGGCACCCTGATCTACAAGGTGAAGCTCCGCGGCA
CCAACTTCCCTCCTGACGGCCCCGTAATGCAGAAGAAGACAATGGGCTGGGAAGCGTCCACCGAGCGGTT
GTACCCCGAGGACGGCGTGCTGAAGGGCGACATTAAGATGGCCCTGCGCCTGAAGGACGGCGGCCGCTAC
CTGGCGGACTTCAAGACCACCTACAAGGCCAAGAAGCCCGTGCAGATGCCCGGCGCCTACAACGTCGACC
GCAAGTTGGACATCACCTCCCACAACGAGGACTACACCGTGGTGGAACAGTACGAACGCTCCGAGGGCCG
CCACTCCACCGGCGGCATGGACGAGCTGTACAGTGAGCTGCAGAACAAGCTGGAAGAGTTGGATCTGGAC
TCGTACAAGTCCGGACTCAGATCTCGAGCTCAAGCTTCGAATTCTGCAGTCGACGGTACCGCGGGCCCGG
GATCCACCGGATCTAGATAACTGATCATAATCAGCCATACCACATTTGTAGAGGTTTTACTTGCTTTAA
