>Addgene plasmid #85060 | pmScarlet_NES_C1 | addgene partial sequence | sequence record 167447 | SV40pA-R 5'-GAAATTTGTGATGCTATTGC-3'
TGCATAACAAGTTAACAACAACAATTGCATTCATTTTATGTTTCAGGTTCAGGGGGAGGTGTGGGAGGTT
TTTTAAAGCAAGTAAAACCTCTACAAATGTGGTATGGCTGATTATGATCAGTTATCTAGATCCGGTGGAT
CCCGGGCCCGCGGTACCGTCGACTGCAGAATTCGAAGCTTGAGCTCGAGATCTGAGTCCGGACTTGTACG
AGTCCAGATCCAACTCTTCCAGCTTGTTCTGCAGCTCACTGTACAGCTCGTCCATGCCGCCGGTGGAGTG
GCGGCCCTCGGAGCGTTCGTACTGTTCCACCACGGTGTAGTCCTCGTTGTGGGAGGTGATGTCCAACTTG
CGGTCGACGTTGTAGGCGCCGGGCATCTGCACGGGCTTCTTGGCCTTGTAGGTGGTCTTGAAGTCCGCCA
GGTAGCGGCCGCCGTCCTTCAGGCGCAGGGCCATCTTAATGTCGCCCTTCAGCACGCCGTCCTCGGGGTA
CAACCGCTCGGTGGACGCTTCCCAGCCCATTGTCTTCTTCTGCATTACGGGGCCGTCAGGAGGGAAGTTG
GTGCCGCGGAGCTTCACCTTGTAGATCAGGGTGCCGTCCTCCAGGGAGGTGTCCTGGGTC
